Addgene plasmid #80117: pCMV-EPN-37 (deltaL)
Purpose: Myr1-12GS-I3-01-myc-Late3(delta)
Depositing lab: Neil King. Depositing organization: University of Washington. Publication: Designed proteins induce the formation of nanocage-containing extracellular vesicles. Votteler J, Ogohara C, Yi S, Hsia Y, Nattermann U, Belnap DM, King NP, Sundquist WI. Nature. 2016 Dec 8;540(7632):292-295. doi: 10.1038/nature20607. Epub 2016 Nov 30. PubMed 27919066.
Backbone
  Vector backbone: pCMV
  Backbone size w/o insert (bp): 5443
  Modifications to backbone: Inserts were cloned into the Kpn1 and Xho1 sites
  Vector type: Mammalian Expression, Bacterial Expression
  Selectable markers: Neomycin (select with G418)
Growth in bacteria
  Bacterial resistance: Ampicillin, 100 μg/mL
  Growth temperature: 37°C
  Growth strain: DH5alpha
  Copy number: High Copy
Gene/Insert
  Gene/Insert name: EPN-37 (L2)
Terms and licenses: Academic/Nonprofit Terms; Industry Terms: Not Available to Industry
How to cite: pCMV-EPN-37 (deltaL) was a gift from Neil King (Addgene plasmid # 80117 ; http://n2t.net/addgene:80117 ; RRID:Addgene_80117)
