[The description below was written by a language model from this plasmid's Addgene catalogue record and pLannotate feature annotations shown in this document.]
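Description:
pCMV-EPN-37 (deltaL) is a mammalian expression plasmid built on a pCMV backbone, with the insert cloned between the KpnI and XhoI sites. The sequenced record is about 6.3 kb. It is maintained in E. coli through a high-copy ColE1/pUC-type origin and an ampicillin resistance gene (β-lactamase with its own promoter). An f1 origin is also present. For selection in mammalian cells, the SV40 early promoter drives a neomycin phosphotransferase gene followed by an SV40 polyadenylation signal, which allows G418 selection. Short fragments annotated as ble, lacI, lac promoter/operator and bom appear to be backbone remnants rather than functional units.

The payload, EPN-37, is placed downstream of the CMV immediate-early enhancer and promoter and is terminated by the bovine growth hormone poly(A) signal. A T7 promoter sits just upstream of the insert. The catalogue describes the encoded protein as Myr1-12GS-I3-01-myc-Late3(delta): an N-terminal myristoylation signal for membrane association, a glycine-serine linker, the designed self-assembling I3-01 nanocage subunit, a myc epitope tag, and a mutated or deleted version of a late-budding domain. The annotation tool did not label most of the open reading frame. It did detect a fragment of equine infectious anemia virus Gag p9, the region that normally recruits the ESCRT-associated factor ALIX (AIP1) for budding, which suggests the "Late3" module derives from this sequence. The record does not state the exact nature of the delta alteration. From its naming and the associated work on designed proteins that induce release of nanocage-containing extracellular vesicles, the construct most plausibly serves as a late-domain-defective control for testing whether ESCRT recruitment is required for release.
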