Features (pLannotate 1.2.2; 20 found; start..end, strand, type, name):
      1..380     +  enhancer       CMV enhancer: human cytomegalovirus immediate early enhancer
    381..584     +  promoter       CMV promoter: human cytomegalovirus (CMV) immediate early promoter
    580..613     +  LTR            5' LTR (truncated) (fragment): truncated 5' long terminal repeat (LTR) from HIV-1
    629..647     +  promoter       T7 promoter: promoter for bacteriophage T7 RNA polymerase
   1400..1552    +  CDS            gag (fragment): GAG_EIAV9 - Experimental evidence at protein level: Swiss-Prot protein existence level 1. p9 plays a role in budding of the assembled particle by interacting with PDCD6IP/AIP1. From Equine infectious anemia virus (isolate 1369) (EIAV).
   1657..1881    +  polyA_signal   bGH poly(A) signal: bovine growth hormone polyadenylation signal
   1885..1906    +  promoter       SV40 promoter (fragment): SV40 enhancer and early promoter
   1927..2355    +  rep_origin     f1 ori (sequence partly withheld): f1 bacteriophage origin of replication; arrow indicates direction of (+) strand synthesis
   2369..2698    +  promoter       SV40 promoter: SV40 enhancer and early promoter
   2765..3556    +  CDS            neo: KKA2_KLEPN - Also known as kan, nptII. Experimental evidence at protein level: Swiss-Prot protein existence level 1. Resistance to kanamycin, neomycin, paromomycin, ribostamycin, butirosin and gentamicin B. From Klebsiella pneumoniae.
   3580..3738    +  CDS            ble (fragment): BLE_KLEPN - Experimental evidence at protein level: Swiss-Prot protein existence level 1. Binding protein with a strong affinity to the bleomycin family of antibiotics. Binds to CL990; an antimitotic-antibiotic compound. From Klebsiella pneumoniae.
   3733..3854    +  polyA_signal   SV40 poly(A) signal: SV40 polyadenylation signal
   3927..3943    -  protein_bind   lac operator: The lac repressor binds to the lac operator to inhibit transcription in E. coli. This inhibition can be relieved by adding lactose or isopropyl-β-D-thiogalactopyranoside (IPTG). lac repressor encoded by lacI
   3951..3981    -  promoter       lac promoter: promoter for the E. coli lac operon
   3996..4017    -  protein_bind   CAP binding site: CAP binding activates transcription in the presence of cAMP. E. coli catabolite activator protein
   4030..4122    -  CDS            lacI (fragment): lac repressor; lacI; The lac repressor binds to the lac operator to inhibit transcription in E. coli. This inhibition can be relieved by adding lactose or isopropyl-β-D-thiogalactopyranoside (IPTG).
   4305..4893    -  rep_origin     ori: high-copy-number ColE1/pMB1/pBR322/pUC origin of replication
   5064..5924    -  CDS            AmpR: β-lactamase; bla; confers resistance to ampicillin, carbenicillin, and related antibiotics
   5925..6029    -  promoter       AmpR promoter: bla
   6088..6140    -  misc_feature   bom (fragment): basis of mobility region from pBR322
>Addgene plasmid #80117 | pCMV-EPN-37 (deltaL) | addgene full sequence | sequence record 169491 | Addgene NGS Result
GACATTGATTATTGACTAGTTATTAATAGTAATCAATTACGGGGTCATTAGTTCATAGCCCATATATGGA
GTTCCGCGTTACATAACTTACGGTAAATGGCCCGCCTGGCTGACCGCCCAACGACCCCCGCCCATTGACG
TCAATAATGACGTATGTTCCCATAGTAACGCCAATAGGGACTTTCCATTGACGTCAATGGGTGGAGTATT
TACGGTAAACTGCCCACTTGGCAGTACATCAAGTGTATCATATGCCAAGTACGCCCCCTATTGACGTCAA
TGACGGTAAATGGCCCGCCTGGCATTATGCCCAGTACATGACCTTATGGGACTTTCCTACTTGGCAGTAC
ATCTACGTATTAGTCATCGCTATTACCATGGTGATGCGGTTTTGGCAGTACATCAATGGGCGTGGATAGC
GGTTTGACTCACGGGGATTTCCAAGTCTCCACCCCATTGACGTCAATGGGAGTTTGTTTTGGCACCAAAA
TCAACGGGACTTTCCAAAATGTCGTAACAACTCCGCCCCATTGACGCAAATGGGCGGTAGGCGTGTACGG
TGGGAGGTCTATATAAGCAGAGCTCTCTGGCTAACTAGAGAACCCACTGCTTACTGGCTTATCGAAATTA
ATACGACTCACTATAGGGAGACCCAAGCTGGCTAGCGTTTAAACGGGCCCTCTAGAATTATCGATCCGGA
GGTACCATGGGTGCGCGTGCGTCTGGTTCTAAATCTGGCTCCGGCTCTGACTCTGGTAGCAAGATCGAAG
AGCTGTTCAAGAAACACAAGATCGTTGCCGTGCTGCGTGCCAATAGTGTGGAAGAAGCGAAAAAGAAAGC
GCTGGCGGTTTTCCTGGGCGGCGTTCATCTGATTGAAATTACCTTTACCGTGCCGGATGCGGATACCGTG
ATTAAGGAACTGAGCTTTCTGAAGGAAATGGGCGCGATTATTGGTGCGGGCACCGTGACCAGCGTGGAGC
AGTGCCGTAAAGCGGTGGAAAGTGGCGCCGAATTCATTGTGAGTCCGCACCTGGACGAGGAAATTAGCCA
ATTTTGCAAGGAGAAGGGTGTGTTCTATATGCCAGGCGTTATGACCCCGACCGAACTGGTGAAAGCCATG
AAACTGGGCCATACCATCTTAAAACTGTTTCCGGGTGAGGTGGTGGGTCCGCAGTTTGTTAAAGCGATGA
AAGGTCCGTTTCCGAATGTGAAATTTGTGCCAACCGGCGGTGTTAATCTGGACAATGTGTGCGAATGGTT
CAAAGCGGGCGTGCTGGCCGTGGGCGTGGGCAGCGCGTTAGTGAAAGGCACCCCGGTGGAAGTGGCGGAA
AAGGCCAAGGCGTTCGTTGAGAAGATTCGTGGCTGCACCGAACAGAAACTGATTAGCGAAGAAGATCTGC
CAATTCAGCAGAAGTCCCAGCACAATAAGAGCGTTGTTCAGGAGACCCCACAAACTCAGAACCTGGCCGC
AGCTGCGTCCGAGATCAAGAAGGAATATAATGTTAAGGAAAAGGACCAGGTTGAGGATCTGAACTTGGAC
TCCTTGTGGGAGTGACTCGAGAAGCTTGCTAGCAGATCTTTTTCCCTCTGCCAAAAATTATGGGGACATC
ATGAAGCCCCTTGAGCACTTAAGTTTAAACCGCTGATCAGCCTCGACTGTGCCTTCTAGTTGCCAGCCAT
CTGTTGTTTGCCCCTCCCCCGTGCCTTCCTTGACCCTGGAAGGTGCCACTCCCACTGTCCTTTCCTAATA
AAATGAGGAAATTGCATCGCATTGTCTGAGTAGGTGTCATTCTATTCTGGGGGGTGGGGTGGGGCAGGAC
AGCAAGGGGGAGGATTGGGAAGACAATAGCAGGCATGCTGGGGATGCGGTGGGCTCTATGGCTTCTGAGG
CGGAAAGAACCAGCTGGGGCTCTAGGGGGTATCCCC
[124 nt withheld, positions 1927-2050]
C
[91 nt withheld, positions 2052-2142]
A
[49 nt withheld, positions 2144-2192]
CCTTTGACGTTGGAGTCCACGTTCTTT
[37 nt withheld, positions 2220-2256]
ACCCTATCTCGGTCTATTCTTTTGATTTATAAGGGATTTTGCCGATTTCGGCCTATTGGTTAAAAAATGA
GCTGATTTAACAAAAATTTAACGCGAATTAATTCTGTGGAATGTGTGTCAGTTAGGGTGTGGAAAGTCCC
CAGGCTCCCCAGCAGGCAGAAGTATGCAAAGCATGCATCTCAATTAGTCAGCAACCAGGTGTGGAAAGTC
CCCAGGCTCCCCAGCAGGCAGAAGTATGCAAAGCATGCATCTCAATTAGTCAGCAACCATAGTCCCGCCC
CTAACTCCGCCCATCCCGCCCCTAACTCCGCCCAGTTCCGCCCATTCTCCGCCCCATGGCTGACTAATTT
TTTTTATTTATGCAGAGGCCGAGGCCGCCTCTGCCTCTGAGCTATTCCAGAAGTAGTGAGGAGGCTTTTT
TGGAGGCCTAGGCTTTTGCAAAAAGCTCCCGGGAGCTTGTATATCCATTTTCGGATCTGATCAAGAGACA
GGATGAGGATCGTTTCGCATGATTGAACAAGATGGATTGCACGCAGGTTCTCCGGCCGCTTGGGTGGAGA
GGCTATTCGGCTATGACTGGGCACAACAGACAATCGGCTGCTCTGATGCCGCCGTGTTCCGGCTGTCAGC
GCAGGGGCGCCCGGTTCTTTTTGTCAAGACCGACCTGTCCGGTGCCCTGAATGAACTGCAGGACGAGGCA
GCGCGGCTATCGTGGCTGGCCACGACGGGCGTTCCTTGCGCAGCTGTGCTCGACGTTGTCACTGAAGCGG
GAAGGGACTGGCTGCTATTGGGCGAAGTGCCGGGGCAGGATCTCCTGTCATCTCACCTTGCTCCTGCCGA
GAAAGTATCCATCATGGCTGATGCAATGCGGCGGCTGCATACGCTTGATCCGGCTACCTGCCCATTCGAC
CACCAAGCGAAACATCGCATCGAGCGAGCACGTACTCGGATGGAAGCCGGTCTTGTCGATCAGGATGATC
TGGACGAAGAGCATCAGGGGCTCGCGCCAGCCGAACTGTTCGCCAGGCTCAAGGCGCGCATGCCCGACGG
CGAGGATCTCGTCGTGACCCATGGCGATGCCTGCTTGCCGAATATCATGGTGGAAAATGGCCGCTTTTCT
GGATTCATCGACTGTGGCCGGCTGGGTGTGGCGGACCGCTATCAGGACATAGCGTTGGCTACCCGTGATA
TTGCTGAAGAGCTTGGCGGCGAATGGGCTGACCGCTTCCTCGTGCTTTACGGTATCGCCGCTCCCGATTC
GCAGCGCATCGCCTTCTATCGCCTTCTTGACGAGTTCTTCTGAGCGGGACTCTGGGGTTCGAAATGACCG
ACCAAGCGACGCCCAACCTGCCATCACGAGATTTCGATTCCACCGCCGCCTTCTATGAAAGGTTGGGCTT
CGGAATCGTTTTCCGGGACGCCGGCTGGATGATCCTCCAGCGCGGGGATCTCATGCTGGAGTTCTTCGCC
CACCCCAACTTGTTTATTGCAGCTTATAATGGTTACAAATAAAGCAATAGCATCACAAATTTCACAAATA
AAGCATTTTTTTCACTGCATTCTAGTTGTGGTTTGTCCAAACTCATCAATGTATCTTATCATGTCTGTAT
ACCGTCGACCTCTAGCTAGAGCTTGGCGTAATCATGGTCATAGCTGTTTCCTGTGTGAAATTGTTATCCG
CTCACAATTCCACACAACATACGAGCCGGAAGCATAAAGTGTAAAGCCTGGGGTGCCTAATGAGTGAGCT
AACTCACATTAATTGCGTTGCGCTCACTGCCCGCTTTCCAGTCGGGAAACCTGTCGTGCCAGCTGCATTA
ATGAATCGGCCAACGCGCGGGGAGAGGCGGTTTGCGTATTGGGCGCTCTTCCGCTTCCTCGCTCACTGAC
TCGCTGCGCTCGGTCGTTCGGCTGCGGCGAGCGGTATCAGCTCACTCAAAGGCGGTAATACGGTTATCCA
CAGAATCAGGGGATAACGCAGGAAAGAACATGTGAGCAAAAGGCCAGCAAAAGGCCAGGAACCGTAAAAA
GGCCGCGTTGCTGGCGTTTTTCCATAGGCTCCGCCCCCCTGACGAGCATCACAAAAATCGACGCTCAAGT
CAGAGGTGGCGAAACCCGACAGGACTATAAAGATACCAGGCGTTTCCCCCTGGAAGCTCCCTCGTGCGCT
CTCCTGTTCCGACCCTGCCGCTTACCGGATACCTGTCCGCCTTTCTCCCTTCGGGAAGCGTGGCGCTTTC
TCATAGCTCACGCTGTAGGTATCTCAGTTCGGTGTAGGTCGTTCGCTCCAAGCTGGGCTGTGTGCACGAA
CCCCCCGTTCAGCCCGACCGCTGCGCCTTATCCGGTAACTATCGTCTTGAGTCCAACCCGGTAAGACACG
ACTTATCGCCACTGGCAGCAGCCACTGGTAACAGGATTAGCAGAGCGAGGTATGTAGGCGGTGCTACAGA
GTTCTTGAAGTGGTGGCCTAACTACGGCTACACTAGAAGAACAGTATTTGGTATCTGCGCTCTGCTGAAG
CCAGTTACCTTCGGAAAAAGAGTTGGTAGCTCTTGATCCGGCAAACAAACCACCGCTGGTAGCGGTGGTT
TTTTTGTTTGCAAGCAGCAGATTACGCGCAGAAAAAAAGGATCTCAAGAAGATCCTTTGATCTTTTCTAC
GGGGTCTGACGCTCAGTGGAACGAAAACTCACGTTAAGGGATTTTGGTCATGAGATTATCAAAAAGGATC
TTCACCTAGATCCTTTTAAATTAAAAATGAAGTTTTAAATCAATCTAAAGTATATATGAGTAAACTTGGT
CTGACAGTTACCAATGCTTAATCAGTGAGGCACCTATCTCAGCGATCTGTCTATTTCGTTCATCCATAGT
TGCCTGACTCCCCGTCGTGTAGATAACTACGATACGGGAGGGCTTACCATCTGGCCCCAGTGCTGCAATG
ATACCGCGAGACCCACGCTCACCGGCTCCAGATTTATCAGCAATAAACCAGCCAGCCGGAAGGGCCGAGC
GCAGAAGTGGTCCTGCAACTTTATCCGCCTCCATCCAGTCTATTAATTGTTGCCGGGAAGCTAGAGTAAG
TAGTTCGCCAGTTAATAGTTTGCGCAACGTTGTTGCCATTGCTACAGGCATCGTGGTGTCACGCTCGTCG
TTTGGTATGGCTTCATTCAGCTCCGGTTCCCAACGATCAAGGCGAGTTACATGATCCCCCATGTTGTGCA
AAAAAGCGGTTAGCTCCTTCGGTCCTCCGATCGTTGTCAGAAGTAAGTTGGCCGCAGTGTTATCACTCAT
GGTTATGGCAGCACTGCATAATTCTCTTACTGTCATGCCATCCGTAAGATGCTTTTCTGTGACTGGTGAG
TACTCAACCAAGTCATTCTGAGAATAGTGTATGCGGCGACCGAGTTGCTCTTGCCCGGCGTCAATACGGG
ATAATACCGCGCCACATAGCAGAACTTTAAAAGTGCTCATCATTGGAAAACGTTCTTCGGGGCGAAAACT
CTCAAGGATCTTACCGCTGTTGAGATCCAGTTCGATGTAACCCACTCGTGCACCCAACTGATCTTCAGCA
TCTTTTACTTTCACCAGCGTTTCTGGGTGAGCAAAAACAGGAAGGCAAAATGCCGCAAAAAAGGGAATAA
GGGCGACACGGAAATGTTGAATACTCATACTCTTCCTTTTTCAATATTATTGAAGCATTTATCAGGGTTA
TTGTCTCATGAGCGGATACATATTTGAATGTATTTAGAAAAATAAACAAATAGGGGTTCCGCGCACATTT
CCCCGAAAAGTGCCACCTGACGTCGACGGATCGGGAGATCTCCCGATCCCCTATGGTGCACTCTCAGTAC
AATCTGCTCTGATGCCGCATAGTTAAGCCAGTATCTGCTCCCTGCTTGTGTGTTGGAGGTCGCTGAGTAG
TGCGCGAGCAAAATTTAAGCTACAACAAGGCAAGGCTTGACCGACAATTGCATGAAGAATCTGCTTAGGG
TTAGGCGTTTTGCGCTGCTTCGCGATGTACGGGCCAGATATACGCGTT
