>Addgene plasmid #80117 | pCMV-EPN-37 (deltaL) | depositor partial sequence | sequence record 150615 | EPN-37 (L2)
CTAGAATTATCGATCCGGAGGTACCATGGGTGCGCGTGCGTCCGGTTCTAAATCTGGCTCCGGCTCTGAC
TCTGGTAGCAAGATCGAAGAGCTGTTCAAGAAACACAAGATCGTTGCCGTGCTGCGTGCCAATAGTGTGG
AAGAAGCGAAAAAGAAAGCGCTGGCGGTTTTCCTGGGCGGCGTTCATCTGATTGAAATTACCTTTACCGT
GCCGGATGCGGATACCGTGATTAAGGAACTGAGCTTTCTGAAGGAAATGGGCGCGATTATTGGTGCGGGC
ACCGTGACCAGCGTGGAGCAGTGCCGTAAAGCGGTGGAAAGTGGCGCCGAATTCATTGTGAGTCCGCACC
TGGACGAGGAAATTAGCCAATTTTGCAAGGAGAAGGGTGTGTTCTATATGCCAGGCGTTATGACCCCGAC
CGAACTGGTGAAAGCCATGAAACTGGGCCATACCATCTTAAAACTGTTTCCGGGTGAGGTGGTGGGTCCG
CAGTTTGTTAAAGCGATGAAAGGTCCGTTTCCGAATGTGAAATTTGTGCCAACCGGCGGTGTTAATCTGG
ACAATGTGTGCGAATGGTTCAAAGCGGGCGTGCTGGCCGTGGGCGTGGGCAGCGCGTTAGTGAAAGGCAC
CCCGGTGGAAGTGGCGGAAAAGGCCAAGGCGTTCGTTGAGAAGATTCGTGGCTGCACCGAACAGAAACTG
ATTAGCGAAGAAGATCTGCCAATTCAGCAGAAGTCCCAGCACAATAAGAGCGTTGTTCAGGAGACCCCAC
AAACTCAGAACCTGGCCGCAGCTGCGTCCGAGATCAAGAAGGAATATAATGTTAAGGAAAAGGACCAGGT
TGAGGATCTGAACTTGGACTCCTTGTGGGAGTGACTCGAGAAGCTTGCTAGCAGATCTT
